Addgene plasmid #103381: LSB-hsa-miR-27a-3p
Purpose: Used to sense miRNA activity using fluorescence based tools. hsa-miR-27a-3p target in 3' UTR of of mKate. miRNA activity can be measured by the repression of mKate2 relative to EBFP2 fluorescent proteins . Plasmid is inherently unstable; please see Depositor Comments
Depositing lab: Ron Weiss. Depositing organization: Massachusetts Institute of Technology. Publication: A mixed antagonistic/synergistic miRNA repression model enables accurate predictions of multi-input miRNA sensor activity. Gam JJ, Babb J, Weiss R. Nat Commun. 2018 Jun 22;9(1):2430. doi: 10.1038/s41467-018-04575-0. PubMed 29934631.
Backbone
  Vector backbone: Low Sensor Backbone (LSB)
  Vector type: Mammalian Expression, Synthetic Biology
Growth in bacteria
  Bacterial resistance: Ampicillin and Kanamycin, 100 & 50 μg/mL
  Growth temperature: 30°C
  Growth strain: NEB Stable
  Copy number: High Copy
Gene/Insert
  Gene/Insert name: hsa-miR-27a-3p target
  Species: H. sapiens (human)
  Entrez Gene: MIR27A (a.k.a. MIR27, MIRN27A, mir-27a)
  Promoter: EF-1a
  Cloning method: Gibson Cloning
Terms and licenses: Academic/Nonprofit Terms; Industry Terms: Not Available to Industry
Depositor comments: Please note that this plasmid is inherently unstable due to a repeating poly A element. We recommend performing a diagnostic digest on multiple colonies upon receipt. The depositors would like to note the presence of several discrepancies between the depositor sequence and physical plasmid sequence. In particular, the sequences upstream and downstream of the puromycin coding region have 10 bp insertions which do not affect the ability to perform puromycin selection. The sequences for those regions within the physical plasmids are as follows: Upstream of Puro: GAATTCGACCGCCTGTCTCAAGGTGCCACC; Downstream of Puro: GCTTTGAGACTACGCGTGAATTCACTCCTC.
How to cite: LSB-hsa-miR-27a-3p was a gift from Ron Weiss (Addgene plasmid # 103381 ; http://n2t.net/addgene:103381 ; RRID:Addgene_103381)
