[The description below was written by a language model from this plasmid's Addgene catalogue record and pLannotate feature annotations shown in this document.]
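Description:
LSB-hsa-miR-27a-3p is an 11 kb mammalian expression plasmid built on the Low Sensor Backbone (LSB) and used as a fluorescent sensor of microRNA activity in synthetic biology work. It replicates in E. coli from a high-copy ColE1/pUC-type origin and carries both a β-lactamase gene (ampicillin resistance) and an aph(3')-Ia gene (kanamycin resistance), matching the dual selection listed in the record. A puromycin N-acetyltransferase coding sequence followed by a rabbit β-globin poly(A) signal is also present for selection in mammalian cells. The feature table does not annotate a promoter for this cassette.

The payload consists of two parallel transcription units, each driven by the human EF-1α core promoter with its intron A and terminated by a rabbit β-globin poly(A) signal. One unit expresses the red fluorescent protein mKate2 and the other the blue fluorescent protein EBFP2. Gateway attB4, attB1 and attB2 sites flank the promoter and coding segments in both units, remnants of modular assembly. According to the record, a target site for human miR-27a-3p sits in the 3' UTR of the mKate2 transcript. It is not annotated as a feature, but the gap between the mKate2 attB2 site and the β-globin sequences is consistent with that placement. When miR-27a-3p is active in a transfected cell, it represses mKate2, while EBFP2 lacks the target and serves as an internal reference. The ratio of red to blue fluorescence therefore reports miRNA activity.

The depositor notes that the repeated poly(A) elements make the plasmid inherently unstable. The physical plasmid also differs slightly from the deposited sequence, including 10 bp insertions on either side of the puromycin coding region that do not impair puromycin selection.
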