Features (pLannotate 1.2.2; 28 found; start..end, strand, type, name):
     87..675     -  rep_origin     ori: high-copy-number ColE1/pMB1/pBR322/pUC origin of replication
    846..1706    -  CDS            AmpR: β-lactamase; bla; confers resistance to ampicillin, carbenicillin, and related antibiotics
   1707..1778    -  promoter       AmpR promoter: bla
   1857..2456    +  CDS            PuroR: puromycin N-acetyltransferase; pac from Streptomyces alboniger; confers resistance to puromycin
   2461..2541    +  CDS            HBB (fragment): HBB_PONPY - Experimental evidence at transcript level: Swiss-Prot protein existence level 2. Involved in oxygen transport from the lung to the various peripheral tissues. From Pongo pygmaeus (Bornean orangutan).
   2612..2667    +  polyA_signal   β-globin poly(A) signal: rabbit β-globin polyadenylation signal (Gil and Proudfoot, 1987)
   3646..3666    +  protein_bind   attB4: mutant version of attB; core recombination site for the Gateway® BP reaction BP Clonase™
   3734..3945    +  promoter       EF-1α core promoter: core promoter for human elongation factor EF-1α
   3946..4884    +  intron         EF-1α intron A: intron upstream of the start codon of human EF-1α
   4911..4931    +  protein_bind   attB1: mutant version of attB; core recombination site for the Gateway® BP reaction BP Clonase™
   4951..5646    +  CDS            mKate2: mKate2 is a basic (constitutively fluorescent) red fluorescent protein published in 2009, derived from Entacmaea quadricolor. It is reported to be a rapidly-maturing monomer with moderate acid sensitivity.
   5666..5690    -  protein_bind   attB2: mutant version of attB; recombination site for the Gateway® BP reaction BP Clonase™
   5830..5904    +  CDS            HBB (fragment): HBB_PONPY - Experimental evidence at transcript level: Swiss-Prot protein existence level 2. Involved in oxygen transport from the lung to the various peripheral tissues. From Pongo pygmaeus (Bornean orangutan).
   5975..6030    +  polyA_signal   β-globin poly(A) signal: rabbit β-globin polyadenylation signal (Gil and Proudfoot, 1987)
   6414..6439    +  misc_feature   SA: splice acceptor site
   7111..7131    +  protein_bind   attB4: mutant version of attB; core recombination site for the Gateway® BP reaction BP Clonase™
   7199..7410    +  promoter       EF-1α core promoter: core promoter for human elongation factor EF-1α
   7411..8349    +  intron         EF-1α intron A: intron upstream of the start codon of human EF-1α
   8376..8396    +  protein_bind   attB1: mutant version of attB; core recombination site for the Gateway® BP reaction BP Clonase™
   8407..9123    +  CDS            EBFP2: EBFP2 is a basic (constitutively fluorescent) blue fluorescent protein published in 2007, derived from Aequorea victoria. It is reported to be a rapidly-maturing monomer with moderate acid sensitivity.
   9131..9155    -  protein_bind   attB2: mutant version of attB; recombination site for the Gateway® BP reaction BP Clonase™
   9159..9239    +  CDS            HBB (fragment): HBB_PONPY - Experimental evidence at transcript level: Swiss-Prot protein existence level 2. Involved in oxygen transport from the lung to the various peripheral tissues. From Pongo pygmaeus (Bornean orangutan).
   9310..9365    +  polyA_signal   β-globin poly(A) signal: rabbit β-globin polyadenylation signal (Gil and Proudfoot, 1987)
   9748..9770    -  protein_bind   lac operator (fragment): The lac repressor binds to the lac operator to inhibit transcription in E. coli. This inhibition can be relieved by adding lactose or isopropyl-β-D-thiogalactopyranoside (IPTG). lac repressor encoded by lacI
   9774..9804    -  promoter       lac promoter: promoter for the E. coli lac operon
   9819..9840    -  protein_bind   CAP binding site: CAP binding activates transcription in the presence of cAMP. E. coli catabolite activator protein
   9853..9892    -  CDS            lacI (fragment): lac repressor; lacI; The lac repressor binds to the lac operator to inhibit transcription in E. coli. This inhibition can be relieved by adding lactose or isopropyl-β-D-thiogalactopyranoside (IPTG).
  10065..10874   +  CDS            KanR: aminoglycoside phosphotransferase; aph(3')-Ia; confers resistance to kanamycin in bacteria or G418 (Geneticin®) in eukaryotes
>Addgene plasmid #103381 | LSB-hsa-miR-27a-3p | depositor full sequence | sequence record 195811 | Full Sequence
AATTGAGGGGATAACGCAGGAAAGAACATGTGAGCAAAAGGCCAGCAAAAGGCCAGGAACCGTAAAAAGG
CCGCGTTGCTGGCGTTTTTCCATAGGCTCCGCCCCCCTGACGAGCATCACAAAAATCGACGCTCAAGTCA
GAGGTGGCGAAACCCGACAGGACTATAAAGATACCAGGCGTTTCCCCCTGGAAGCTCCCTCGTGCGCTCT
CCTGTTCCGACCCTGCCGCTTACCGGATACCTGTCCGCCTTTCTCCCTTCGGGAAGCGTGGCGCTTTCTC
ATAGCTCACGCTGTAGGTATCTCAGTTCGGTGTAGGTCGTTCGCTCCAAGCTGGGCTGTGTGCACGAACC
CCCCGTTCAGCCCGACCGCTGCGCCTTATCCGGTAACTATCGTCTTGAGTCCAACCCGGTAAGACACGAC
TTATCGCCACTGGCAGCAGCCACTGGTAACAGGATTAGCAGAGCGAGGTATGTAGGCGGTGCTACAGAGT
TCTTGAAGTGGTGGCCTAACTACGGCTACACTAGAAGAACAGTATTTGGTATCTGCGCTCTGCTGAAGCC
AGTTACCTTCGGAAAAAGAGTTGGTAGCTCTTGATCCGGCAAACAAACCACCGCTGGTAGCGGTGGTTTT
TTTGTTTGCAAGCAGCAGATTACGCGCAGAAAAAAAGGATCTCAAGAAGATCCTTTGATCTTTTCTACGG
GGTCTGACGCTCAGTGGAACGAAAACTCACGTTAAGGGATTTTGGTCATGAGATTATCAAAAAGGATCTT
CACCTAGATCCTTTTAAATTAAAAATGAAGTTTTAAATCAATCTAAAGTATATATGAGTAAACTTGGTCT
GACAGTTACCAATGCTTAATCAGTGAGGCACCTATCTCAGCGATCTGTCTATTTCGTTCATCCATAGTTG
CCTGACTCCCCGTCGTGTAGATAACTACGATACGGGAGGGCTTACCATCTGGCCCCAGTGCTGCAATGAT
ACCGCGAGAACCACGCTCACCGGCTCCAGATTTATCAGCAATAAACCAGCCAGCCGGAAGGGCCGAGCGC
AGAAGTGGTCCTGCAACTTTATCCGCCTCCATCCAGTCTATTAATTGTTGCCGGGAAGCTAGAGTAAGTA
GTTCGCCAGTTAATAGTTTGCGCAACGTTGTTGCCATTGCTACAGGCATCGTGGTGTCACGCTCGTCGTT
TGGTATGGCTTCATTCAGCTCCGGTTCCCAACGATCAAGGCGAGTTACATGATCCCCCATGTTGTGCAAA
AAAGCGGTTAGCTCCTTCGGTCCTCCGATCGTTGTCAGAAGTAAGTTGGCCGCAGTGTTATCACTCATGG
TTATGGCAGCACTGCATAATTCTCTTACTGTCATGCCATCCGTAAGATGCTTTTCTGTGACTGGTGAGTA
CTCAACCAAGTCATTCTGAGAATAGTGTATGCGGCGACCGAGTTGCTCTTGCCCGGCGTCAATACGGGAT
AATACCGCGCCACATAGCAGAACTTTAAAAGTGCTCATCATTGGAAAACGTTCTTCGGGGCGAAAACTCT
CAAGGATCTTACCGCTGTTGAGATCCAGTTCGATGTAACCCACTCGTGCACCCAACTGATCTTCAGCATC
TTTTACTTTCACCAGCGTTTCTGGGTGAGCAAAAACAGGAAGGCAAAATGCCGCAAAAAAGGGAATAAGG
GCGACACGGAAATGTTGAATACTCATACTCTTCCTTTTTCAATATTATTGAAGCATTTATCAGGGTTATT
GTCTCATGAGCGGATACATATTTGAATGTAGCTCCGAATTTCTCGAGGGCTTGTCGACGACGGCGGTCTC
CGTCGTCAGGATCATGAATTCGACCCGCCTGCCACCATGACCGAGTACAAGCCCACGGTGCGCCTCGCCA
CCCGCGACGACGTCCCCCGGGCCGTACGCACCCTCGCCGCCGCGTTCGCCGACTACCCCGCCACGCGCCA
CACCGTCGACCCGGACCGCCACATCGAGCGGGTCACCGAGCTGCAAGAACTCTTCCTCACGCGCGTCGGG
CTCGACATCGGCAAGGTGTGGGTCGCGGACGACGGCGCCGCGGTGGCGGTCTGGACCACGCCGGAGAGCG
TCGAAGCGGGGGCGGTGTTCGCCGAGATCGGCCCGCGCATGGCCGAGTTGAGCGGTTCCCGGCTGGCCGC
GCAGCAACAGATGGAAGGCCTCCTGGCGCCGCACCGGCCCAAGGAGCCCGCGTGGTTCCTGGCCACCGTC
GGCGTCTCGCCCGACCACCAGGGCAAGGGTCTGGGCAGCGCCGTCGTGCTCCCCGGAGTGGAGGCGGCCG
AGCGCGCCGGGGTGCCCGCCTTCCTGGAGACATCCGCGCCCCGCAACCTCCCCTTCTACGAGCGGCTCGG
CTTCACCGTCACCGCCGACGTCGAGGTGCCCGAAGGACCGCGCACCTGGTGCATGACCCGCAAGCCCGGT
GCCTGATACGCGTGAATTCACTCCTCAGGTGCAGGCTGCCTATCAGAAGGTGGTGGCTGGTGTGGCCAAT
GCCCTGGCTCACAAATACCACTGAGATCTTTTTCCCTCTGCCAAAAATTATGGGGACATCATGAAGCCCC
TTGAGCATCTGACTTCTGGCTAATAAAGGAAATTTATTTTCATTGCAATAGTGTGTTGGAATTTTTTGTG
TCTCTCACTCGGAAGGACATATGGGAGGGCAAATCATTTAAAACATCAGAATGAGTATTTGGTTTAGAGT
TTGGCAACATATGCCCATATGCTGGCTGCCATGAACAAAGGTTGGCTATAAAGAGGTCATCAGTATATGA
AACAGCCCCCTGCTGTCCATTCCTTATTCCATAGAAAAGCCTTGACTTGAGGTTAGATTTTTTTTATATT
TTGTTTTGTGTTATTTTTTTCTTTAACATCCCTAAAATTTTCCTTACATGTTTTACTAGCCAGATTTTTC
CTCCTCTCCTGACTACTCCCAGTCATAGCTGTCCCTCTTCTCTTATGGAGATCCCTCGACCTGCAGCCCA
AGCTTGAATTCTCTAGAATTACCCTGTTATCCCTATGCTTGGTTTACCGAGCTCTTATTGGTTTTCAAAC
TTCATTGACTGTGCCCAACGCGCCTGGGAGCTCACGGGGACAGCCCCCCCCCAAAGCCCCCAGGGATGTA
ATTACGTCCCTCCCCCGCTAGGGGGCAGCAGCGAGCCGCCCGGGGCTCCGCTCCGGTCCGGCGCTCCCCC
CGCATCCCCGAGCCGGCAGCGTGCGGGGACAGCCCGGGCACGGGGAAGGTGGCACGGGATCGCTTTCCTC
TGAACGCTTCTCGCTGCTCTTTGAGCCTGCAGACACCTGGGGGGATACGGGGAAAAAGCTAGGCTGAAAG
ACCGGTTCTTAGAATGACACGCGCCTGGGAGCTCACGGGGACAGCCCCCCCCCAAAGCCCCCAGGGATGT
AATTACGTCCCTCCCCCGCTAGGGGGCAGCAGCGAGCCGCCCGGGGCTCCGCTCCGGTCCGGCGCTCCCC
CCGCATCCCCGAGCCGGCAGCGTGCGGGGACAGCCCGGGCACGGGGAAGGTGGCACGGGATCGCTTTCCT
CTGAACGCTTCTCGCTGCTCTTTGAGCCTGCAGACACCTGGGGGGATACGGGGAAAAAGCTAACTTCTGA
GACGACAACTTTGTATAGAAAAGTTGGCTCCGAATTCGCCCTTGACAGCAGAGATCCAGTTTGGTTAATT
AATTGGCTCCGGTGCCCGTCAGTGGGCAGAGCGCACATCGCCCACAGTCCCCGAGAAGTTGTGGGGAGGG
GTCGGCAATTGAACCGGTGCCTAGAGAAGGTGGCGCGGGGTAAACTGGGAAAGTGATGTCGTGTACTGGC
TCCGCCTTTTTCCCGAGGGTGGGGGAGAACCGTATATAAGTGCAGTAGTCGCCGTGAACGTTCTTTTTCG
CAACGGGTTTGCCGCCAGAACACAGGTAAGTGCCGTGTGTGGTTCCCGCGGGCCTGGCCTCTTTACGGGT
TATGGCCCTTGCGTGCCTTGAATTACTTCCACCTGGCTGCAGTACGTGATTCTTGATCCCGAGCTTCGGG
TTGGAAGTGGGTGGGAGAGTTCGAGGCCTTGCGCTTAAGGAGCCCCTTCGCCTCGTGCTTGAGTTGAGGC
CTGGCCTGGGCGCTGGGGCCGCCGCGTGCGAATCTGGTGGCACCTTCGCGCCTGTCTCGCTGCTTTCGAT
AAGTCTCTAGCCATTTAAAATTTTTGATGACCTGCTGCGACGCTTTTTTTCTGGCAAGATAGTCTTGTAA
ATGCGGGCCAAGATCTGCACACTGGTATTTCGGTTTTTGGGGCCGCGGGCGGCGACGGGGCCCGTGCGTC
CCAGCGCACATGTTCGGCGAGGCGGGGCCTGCGAGCGCGGCCACCGAGAATCGGACGGGGGTAGTCTCAA
GCTGGCCGGCCTGCTCTGGTGCCTGGCCTCGCGCCGCCGTGTATCGCCCCGCCCTGGGCGGCAAGGCTGG
CCCGGTCGGCACCAGTTGCGTGAGCGGAAAGATGGCCGCTTCCCGGCCCTGCTGCAGGGAGCTCAAAATG
GAGGACGCGGCGCTCGGGAGAGCGGGCGGGTGAGTCACCCACACAAAGGAAAAGGGCCTTTCCGTCCTCA
GCCGTCGCTTCATGTGACTCCACGGAGTACCGGGCGCCGTCCAGGCACCTCGATTAGTTCTCGAGCTTTT
GGAGTACGTCGTCTTTAGGTTGGGGGGAGGGGTTTTATGCGATGGAGTTTCCCCACACTGAGTGGGTGGA
GACTGAAGTTAGGCCAGCTTGGCACTTGATGTAATTCTCCTTGGAATTTGCCCTTTTTGAGTTTGGATCT
TGGTTCATTCTCAAGCCTCAGACAGTGGTTCAAAGTTTTTTTCTTCCATTTCAGGTGTCGTGAGAAGGGC
GAATTCGACCCAAGTTTGTACAAAAAAGCAGGCTGGATCCAGGTGCCACCATGGTGAGCGAGCTGATTAA
GGAGAACATGCACATGAAGCTGTACATGGAGGGCACCGTGAACAACCACCACTTCAAGTGCACATCCGAG
GGCGAAGGCAAGCCCTACGAGGGCACCCAGACCATGAGAATCAAGGCGGTCGAGGGCGGCCCTCTCCCCT
TCGCCTTCGACATCCTGGCTACCAGCTTCATGTACGGCAGCAAAACCTTCATCAACCACACCCAGGGCAT
CCCCGACTTCTTTAAGCAGTCCTTCCCCGAGGGCTTCACATGGGAGAGAGTCACCACATACGAAGATGGG
GGCGTGCTGACCGCTACCCAGGACACCAGCCTCCAGGACGGCTGCCTCATCTACAACGTCAAGATCAGAG
GGGTGAACTTCCCATCCAACGGCCCTGTGATGCAGAAGAAAACACTCGGCTGGGAGGCCTCCACCGAGAC
ACTGTACCCCGCTGACGGCGGCCTGGAAGGCAGAGCCGACATGGCCCTGAAGCTCGTGGGCGGGGGCCAC
CTGATCTGCAACCTTAAGACCACATACAGATCCAAGAAACCCGCTAAGAACCTCAAGATGCCCGGCGTCT
ACTATGTGGACAGGAGACTGGAAAGAATCAAGGAGGCCGACAAAGAGACATACGTCGAGCAGCACGAGGT
GGCTGTGGCCAGATACTGCGACCTCCCTAGCAAACTGGGGCACAAACTTAATTGAGAATTCTACCACCCA
GCTTTCTTGTACAAAGTGGTACGTCTCAAGACCAGAGGTCTCTGCTTGTCAGCGAGCGGAACTTAGCCAC
TGTGAAGCGGAACTTAGCCACTGTGAAGCGGAACTTAGCCACTGTGAAGCGGAACTTAGCCACTGTGAAC
AACCAGAAGAGACCTGTGCTTCACTCCTCAGGTGCAGGCTGCCTATCAGAAGGTGGTGGCTGGTGTGGCC
AATGCCCTGGCTCACAAATACCACTGAGATCTTTTTCCCTCTGCCAAAAATTATGGGGACATCATGAAGC
CCCTTGAGCATCTGACTTCTGGCTAATAAAGGAAATTTATTTTCATTGCAATAGTGTGTTGGAATTTTTT
GTGTCTCTCACTCGGAAGGACATATGGGAGGGCAAATCATTTAAAACATCAGAATGAGTATTTGGTTTAG
AGTTTGGCAACATATGCCCATATGCTGGCTGCCATGAACAAAGGTTGGCTATAAAGAGGTCATCAGTATA
TGAAACAGCCCCCTGCTGTCCATTCCTTATTCCATAGAAAAGCCTTGACTTGAGGTTAGATTTTTTTTAT
ATTTTGTTTTGTGTTATTTTTTTCTTTAACATCCCTAAAATTTTCCTTACATGTTTTACTAGCCAGATTT
TTCCTCCTCTCCTGACTACTCCCAGTCATAGCTGTCCCTCTTCTCTTATGGAGATCCCGAGCGGTGCGTT
TTTATGCTTGTAGTATTGTATAATGTTTTTAAGATCCAAGCTTCTGACCTCTTCTCTTCCTCCCACAGGG
CCTCGAGACAATTGCATCGATGGTACCAGTGAAAGTCTGCAATGAATTCGAGTTGGCGCGCCTGTCATTC
TAAATCTCTCTTTCAGCCTAAAGCTTTTTCCCCGTATCCCCCCAGGTGTCTGCAGGCTCAAAGAGCAGCG
AGAAGCGTTCAGAGGAAAGCGATCCCGTGCCACCTTCCCCGTGCCCGGGCTGTCCCCGCACGCTGCCGGC
TCGGGGATGCGGGGGGAGCGCCGGACCGGAGCGGAGCCCCGGGCGGCTCGCTGCTGCCCCCTAGCGGGGG
AGGGACGTAATTACATCCCTGGGGGCTTTGGGAGGGGGCTGTCCCCGTGAGCTCCCAGGCGCGCCTGTCA
TTCTAAATCTCTCTTTCAGCCTAAAGCTTTTTCCCCGTATCCCCCCAGGTGTCTGCAGGCTCAAAGAGCA
GCGAGAAGCGTTCAGAGGAAAGCGATCCCGTGCCACCTTCCCCGTGCCCGGGCTGTCCCCGCACGCTGCC
GGCTCGGGGATGCGGGGGGAGCGCCGGACCGGAGCGGAGCCCCGGGCGGCTCGCTGCTGCCCCCTAGCGG
GGGAGGGACGTAATTACATCCCTGGGGGCTTTGGGGGGGGGCTGTCCCCGTGAGCTCCCAGGCGCGCCAA
CTCGGTACCGTATCGATGTCGACGTTAACGCTAGTGATATCAACTTTGTATAGAAAAGTTGGCTCCGAAT
TCGCCCTTGACAGCAGAGATCCAGTTTGGTTAATTAATTGGCTCCGGTGCCCGTCAGTGGGCAGAGCGCA
CATCGCCCACAGTCCCCGAGAAGTTGTGGGGAGGGGTCGGCAATTGAACCGGTGCCTAGAGAAGGTGGCG
CGGGGTAAACTGGGAAAGTGATGTCGTGTACTGGCTCCGCCTTTTTCCCGAGGGTGGGGGAGAACCGTAT
ATAAGTGCAGTAGTCGCCGTGAACGTTCTTTTTCGCAACGGGTTTGCCGCCAGAACACAGGTAAGTGCCG
TGTGTGGTTCCCGCGGGCCTGGCCTCTTTACGGGTTATGGCCCTTGCGTGCCTTGAATTACTTCCACCTG
GCTGCAGTACGTGATTCTTGATCCCGAGCTTCGGGTTGGAAGTGGGTGGGAGAGTTCGAGGCCTTGCGCT
TAAGGAGCCCCTTCGCCTCGTGCTTGAGTTGAGGCCTGGCCTGGGCGCTGGGGCCGCCGCGTGCGAATCT
GGTGGCACCTTCGCGCCTGTCTCGCTGCTTTCGATAAGTCTCTAGCCATTTAAAATTTTTGATGACCTGC
TGCGACGCTTTTTTTCTGGCAAGATAGTCTTGTAAATGCGGGCCAAGATCTGCACACTGGTATTTCGGTT
TTTGGGGCCGCGGGCGGCGACGGGGCCCGTGCGTCCCAGCGCACATGTTCGGCGAGGCGGGGCCTGCGAG
CGCGGCCACCGAGAATCGGACGGGGGTAGTCTCAAGCTGGCCGGCCTGCTCTGGTGCCTGGCCTCGCGCC
GCCGTGTATCGCCCCGCCCTGGGCGGCAAGGCTGGCCCGGTCGGCACCAGTTGCGTGAGCGGAAAGATGG
CCGCTTCCCGGCCCTGCTGCAGGGAGCTCAAAATGGAGGACGCGGCGCTCGGGAGAGCGGGCGGGTGAGT
CACCCACACAAAGGAAAAGGGCCTTTCCGTCCTCAGCCGTCGCTTCATGTGACTCCACGGAGTACCGGGC
GCCGTCCAGGCACCTCGATTAGTTCTCGAGCTTTTGGAGTACGTCGTCTTTAGGTTGGGGGGAGGGGTTT
TATGCGATGGAGTTTCCCCACACTGAGTGGGTGGAGACTGAAGTTAGGCCAGCTTGGCACTTGATGTAAT
TCTCCTTGGAATTTGCCCTTTTTGAGTTTGGATCTTGGTTCATTCTCAAGCCTCAGACAGTGGTTCAAAG
TTTTTTTCTTCCATTTCAGGTGTCGTGAGAAGGGCGAATTCGACCCAAGTTTGTACAAAAAAGCAGGCTC
GCCACCATGGTGAGCAAGGGCGAGGAGCTGTTCACCGGGGTGGTGCCCATCCTGGTCGAGCTGGACGGCG
ACGTAAACGGCCACAAGTTCAGCGTGAGGGGCGAGGGCGAGGGCGATGCCACCAACGGCAAGCTGACCCT
GAAGTTCATCTGCACCACCGGCAAGCTGCCCGTGCCCTGGCCCACCCTCGTGACCACCCTGAGCCACGGC
GTGCAGTGCTTCGCCCGCTACCCCGACCACATGAAGCAGCACGACTTCTTCAAGTCCGCCATGCCCGAAG
GCTACGTCCAGGAGCGCACCATCTTCTTCAAGGACGACGGCACCTACAAGACCCGCGCCGAGGTGAAGTT
CGAGGGCGACACCCTAGTGAACCGCATCGAGCTGAAGGGCGTCGACTTCAAGGAGGACGGCAACATCCTG
GGGCACAAGCTGGAGTACAACTTCAACAGCCACAACATCTATATCATGGCCGTCAAGCAGAAGAACGGCA
TCAAGGTGAACTTCAAGATCCGCCACAACGTGGAGGACGGCAGCGTGCAGCTCGCCGACCACTACCAGCA
GAACACCCCCATCGGCGACGGCCCCGTGCTGCTGCCCGACAGCCACTACCTGAGCACCCAGTCCGTGCTG
AGCAAAGACCCCAACGAGAAGCGCGATCACATGGTCCTGCTGGAGTTCCGCACCGCCGCCGGGATCACTC
TCGGCATGGACGAGCTGTACAAGTAATACCACCCAGCTTTCTTGTACAAAGTGGTACGCGTGAATTCACT
CCTCAGGTGCAGGCTGCCTATCAGAAGGTGGTGGCTGGTGTGGCCAATGCCCTGGCTCACAAATACCACT
GAGATCTTTTTCCCTCTGCCAAAAATTATGGGGACATCATGAAGCCCCTTGAGCATCTGACTTCTGGCTA
ATAAAGGAAATTTATTTTCATTGCAATAGTGTGTTGGAATTTTTTGTGTCTCTCACTCGGAAGGACATAT
GGGAGGGCAAATCATTTAAAACATCAGAATGAGTATTTGGTTTAGAGTTTGGCAACATATGCCCATATGC
TGGCTGCCATGAACAAAGGTTGGCTATAAAGAGGTCATCAGTATATGAAACAGCCCCCTGCTGTCCATTC
CTTATTCCATAGAAAAGCCTTGACTTGAGGTTAGATTTTTTTTATATTTTGTTTTGTGTTATTTTTTTCT
TTAACATCCCTAAAATTTTCCTTACATGTTTTACTAGCCAGATTTTTCCTCCTCTCCTGACTACTCCCAG
TCATAGCTGTCCCTCTTCTCTTATGGAGATCCCTCGACCTGCAGCCCAAGCTTGGCGTAATCATGGTCAT
AGCTGTTTCCTGTGTGAAATTGTTATCCGCTCACAATTCCACACAACATACGAGCCGGAAGCATAAAGTG
TAAAGCCTGGGGTGCCTAATGAGTGAGCTAACTCACATTAATTGCGTTGCGCTCACTGCCCGCTTTCCAG
TCGGGAAACCTGTCGTGCCAGCGGATCGACAGTACTAAGCTTGGTCTAATACCCAATCTCTCGTCTTATC
CAGATGTTTTATACGCCTCTGGCCCGTGTCTCAAAATCTCTGATGTTACATTGCACAAGATAAAATAATA
TCATCATGAACAATAAAACTGTCTGCTTACATAAACAGTAATACAAGGGGTGTTATGAGCCATATTCAAC
GGGAAACGTCGAGGCCGCGATTAAATTCCAACATGGATGCTGATTTATATGGGTATAAATGGGCTCGCGA
TAATGTCGGGCAATCAGGTGCGACAATCTATCGCTTGTATGGGAAGCCCGATGCGCCAGAGTTGTTTCTG
AAACATGGCAAAGGTAGCGTTGCCAATGATGTTACAGATGAGATGGTCAGACTAAACTGGCTGACGGAAT
TTATGCCTCTTCCGACCATCAAGCATTTTATCCGTACTCCTGATGATGCATGGTTACTCACCACTGCGAT
CCCCGGAAAAACAGCATTCCAGGTATTAGAAGAATATCCTGATTCAGGTGAAAATATTGTTGATGCGCTG
GCAGTGTTCCTGCGCCGGTTGCATTCGATTCCTGTTTGTAATTGTCCTTTTAACAGCGATCGCGTATTTC
GTCTCGCTCAGGCGCAATCACGAATGAATAACGGTTTGGTTGATGCGAGTGATTTTGATGACGAGCGTAA
TGGCTGGCCTGTTGAACAAGTCTGGAAAGAAATGCATAAACTTTTGCCATTCTCACCGGATTCAGTCGTC
ACTCATGGTGATTTCTCACTTGATAACCTTATTTTTGACGAGGGGAAATTAATAGGTTGTATTGATGTTG
GACGAGTCGGAATCGCAGACCGATACCAGGATCTTGCCATCCTATGGAACTGCCTCGGTGAGTTTTCTCC
TTCATTACAGAAACGGCTTTTTCAAAAATATGGTATTGATAATCCTGATATGAATAAATTGCAGTTTCAT
TTGATGCTCGATGAGTTTTTCTAATCAGAATTGGTTAATTGGTTGTAACACTGGCAGAGCATTACGCTGA
CTTGACGGGACGGCGCAAGCTCATGACCAAAATCCCTTAACGTGAGTTACGCGTCGTTCCACTGAGCGTC
AGAGGTATCACTAGTATTACAGAGGTAAGTTATAACAGTCGCCTAACCC
