>Addgene plasmid #103381 | LSB-hsa-miR-27a-3p | depositor partial sequence | sequence record 195812 | hsa-miR-27a-3p target
GCGGAACTTAGCCACTGTGAA
