>Addgene plasmid #103381 | LSB-hsa-miR-27a-3p | addgene partial sequence | sequence record 240233 | mKate2-F 5'-ACCCGCTAAGAACCTCAAGA-3'
TCAAGGAGGCCGACAAAGAGACATACGTCGAGCAGCACGAGGTGGCTGTGGCCAGATACTGCGACCTCCC
TAGCAAACTGGGGCACAAACTTAATTGAGAATTCTACCACCCAGCTTTCTTGTACAAAGTGGTACGTCTC
AAGACCAGAGGTCTCTGCTTGTCAGCGAGCGGAACTTAGCCACTGTGAAGCGGAACTTAGCCACTGTGAA
GCGGAACTTAGCCACTGTGAAGCGGAACTTAGCCACTGTGAACAACCAGAAGAGACCTGTGCTTCACTCC
TCAGGTGCAGGCTGCCTATCAGAAGGTGGTGGCTGGTGTGGCCAATGCCCTGGCTCACAAATACCACTGA
GATCTTTTTCCCTCTGCCAAAAATTATGGGGACATCATGAAGCCCCTTGAGCATCTGACTTCTGGCTAAT
AAAGGAAATTTATTTTCATTGCAATAGTGTGTTGGAATTTTTTGTGTCTCTCACTCGGAAGGACATATGG
GAGGGCAAATCATTTAAAACATCAGAATGAGTATTTGG
